Addgene plasmid #198925: pGL0_11 [pWKS1 ORI]
Purpose: Level 0 part
Depositing lab: Charlie Gilbert & Nili Ostrov & Cultivarium Tools. Depositing organization: Cultivarium, Convergent Research. Publication: A scalable framework for high-throughput identification of functional origins of replication in non-model bacteria. Gilbert C, Brumwell SL, Crits-Christoph A, Kang SC, Martin-Moldes Z, Alsharif W, Esmurria A, Nguyen M-A, Lee HH, Ostrov N. bioRxiv 2023.05.19.541510 10.1101/2023.05.19.541510.
Backbone
  Vector backbone: pGLDV_17
  Vector type: Synthetic Biology
Growth in bacteria
  Bacterial resistance: Chloramphenicol, 25 μg/mL
  Growth temperature: 37°C
  Growth strain: E. coli Zymo 10B
  Copy number: High Copy
Gene/Insert
  Gene/Insert name: pWKS1 ORI
  Species: Paracoccus pantotrophus
  Cloning method: Unknown
Resource information
  A portion of this plasmid was derived from a plasmid made by: Miroslawa Wlodarczyk (Bartosik et al. 2002 https://doi.org/10.1099/00221287-148-9-2847)
Terms and licenses: Academic/Nonprofit Terms; Industry Terms: Not Available to Industry
How to cite: pGL0_11 [pWKS1 ORI] was a gift from Charlie Gilbert & Nili Ostrov & Cultivarium Tools (Addgene plasmid # 198925 ; http://n2t.net/addgene:198925 ; RRID:Addgene_198925)
