[The description below was written by a language model from this plasmid's Addgene catalogue record and pLannotate feature annotations shown in this document.]
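Description:
pGL0_11 [pWKS1 ORI] is a 3,624-nt Level 0 part plasmid for synthetic biology, built on the pGLDV_17 backbone and used to store a single modular element: the origin of replication of pWKS1, a plasmid from Paracoccus pantotrophus. "Level 0" is the usual term in hierarchical modular cloning schemes for a vector holding one basic part that will later be combined with others into larger constructs. However, the record lists the cloning method as unknown and annotates no assembly sites. The plasmid is maintained in E. coli by a high-copy ColE1/pMB1/pUC-type origin, which spans the sequence numbering origin. Selection is with chloramphenicol, using a cat (chloramphenicol acetyltransferase) gene driven by its native cat promoter and followed by the phage lambda t0 terminator.

The automated feature table annotates only the backbone elements plus a short lacZα fragment, which may be a remnant of a screening cassette in the parent vector, although the record does not say so. The pWKS1 origin itself was not recognised by the annotation tool. It presumably lies in the roughly 1.9 kb unannotated stretch between the lacZα fragment and the ColE1 origin, but its exact boundaries and any replication genes it contains are not given. The part was derived from previously published pWKS1 material. The associated publication describes a scalable framework for high-throughput identification of functional origins of replication in non-model bacteria. This fits use of the plasmid as one member of a library of candidate origins to be assembled into test vectors and screened for replication in diverse bacterial hosts.
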