Features (pLannotate 1.2.2; 5 found; start..end, strand, type, name):
    413..507     -  terminator     lambda t0 terminator: transcription terminator from phage lambda
    531..1187    -  CDS            cat: CAT_ECOLX - Experimental evidence at protein level: Swiss-Prot protein existence level 1. This enzyme is an effector of chloramphenicol resistance in bacteria. From Escherichia coli. This protein is used as a marker in many commonly used cloning vectors, such as pACYC184.
   1188..1290    -  promoter       cat promoter: promoter of the E. coli cat gene encoding chloramphenicol acetyltransferase
   1365..1408    -  CDS            lacZα (fragment): LacZα fragment of β-galactosidase; lacZ fragment
   3316..280     -  rep_origin     ori (across the origin): high-copy-number ColE1/pMB1/pBR322/pUC origin of replication
>Addgene plasmid #198925 | pGL0_11 [pWKS1 ORI] | addgene full sequence | sequence record 393202 | Addgene NGS Result
TGAGTCCAACCCGGTAAGACACGACTTATCGCCACTGGCAGCAGCCACTGGTAACAGGATTAGCAGAGCG
AGGTATGTAGGCGGTGCTACAGAGTTCTTGAAGTGGTGGCCTAACTACGGCTACACTAGAAGAACAGTAT
TTGGTATCTGCGCTCTGCTGAAGCCAGTTACCTTCGGAAAAAGAGTTGGTAGCTCTTGATCCGGCAAACA
AACCACCGCTGGTAGCGGTGGTTTTTTTGTTTGCAAGCAGCAGATTACGCGCAGAAAAAAAGGATCTCAA
GAAGATCCTTTGATCTTTTCTACGGGGTCTGACGCTCTATTCAACAAAGCCGCCGTCCCGTCAAGTCAGC
GTAAATGGGTAGGGGGCTTCAAATCGTCCCCCCATACGATATAAGTTGTTACTAGTGCTTGGATTCTCAC
CAATAAAAAACGCCCGGCGGCAACCGAGCGTTCTGAACAAATCCAGATGGAGTTCTGAGGTCATTACTGG
ATCTATCAACAGGAGTCCAAGCGAGCTCGATATCAAATTACGCCCCGCCCTGCCACTCATCGCAGTACTG
TTGTAATTCATTAAGCATTCTGCCGACATGGAAGCCATCACAAACGGCATGATGAACCTGAATCGCCAGC
GGCATCAGCACCTTGTCGCCTTGCGTATAATATTTGCCCATGGTGAAAACGGGGGCGAAGAAGTTGTCCA
TATTGGCCACGTTTAAATCAAAACTGGTGAAACTCACCCAGGGATTGGCTGAGACGAAAAACATATTCTC
AATAAACCCTTTAGGGAAATAGGCCAGGTTTTCACCGTAACACGCCACATCTTGCGAATATATGTGTAGA
AACTGCCGGAAATCGTCGTGGTATTCACTCCAGAGCGATGAAAACGTTTCAGTTTGCTCATGGAAAACGG
TGTAACAAGGGTGAACACTATCCCATATCACCAGCTCACCGTCTTTCATTGCCATACGAAATTCCGGATG
AGCATTCATCAGGCGGGCAAGAATGTGAATAAAGGCCGGATAAAACTTGTGCTTATTTTTCTTTACGGTC
TTTAAAAAGGCCGTAATATCCAGCTGAACGGTCTGGTTATAGGTACATTGAGCAACTGACTGAAATGCCT
CAAAATGTTCTTTACGATGCCATTGGGATATATCAACGGTGGTATATCCAGTGATTTTTTTCTCCATTTT
AGCTTCCTTAGCTCCTGAAAATCTCGATAACTCAAAAAATACGCCCGGTAGTGATCTTATTTCATTATGG
TGAAAGTTGGAACCTCTTACGTGCCGATCAACGTCTCATTGATACCTGAAACAAAACCCATCGTACGGCC
AAGGAAGTCTCCAATAACTGTGATCCACCACAAGCGCCAGGGTTTTCCCAGTCACGACGTTGTAAAACGA
CGGCCAGTCATGCATAATCCGCACGCATCTGGAATAAGGAAGTGCCATTCCGCCTGACCTTAGCGTGCGA
ACAGCACGCTATTGTTGTATCATTACTCGCATCCATTCTCAGGCTGTCTCGTCTCGTCTCCGAGGTCTCC
GGAGGCCGATCCGCCGCCAGTTCAGGCCGTCCGGCCCCGGATTCTGACCATAATTTCATCGAAAAAAGGG
GCGCAGCCCTTCTTGTTCTAATAGTTCTATAAGTTCAGGCGAAAATCGTGCAGCAATTACAAAAGGTTGC
GCGTCTATAAGTGGGGAATCCAGCCGCAAAAGTGGGGAATCCAGCCGCAAAAGTGGGGAATCCAGCCGAA
ATCGCGGATTGACGAGTGGGATTTCCCGCCCAATAAATCCACCATGGGAAAGACACTCGACGTTGCCCGC
GACCGGGCCTTTGACCAGACCGCGACCGTGCTGCCCGCCGAAATGGCGCGGGGGGTCTATATGCGCAACG
CCCCCAGCCTCGCGGCCCTGAAGCTGATGCATCTGATGATCGCCACGGCGGGCGGGCGCATGGCCGATGA
CGTGCGCCACGAAATGCGGCTGGCCGACATCCGCAAGATCGACGGTATGGATAACCACACCCGGGCCAGC
CTGACCCCGCTCTTTGCGGAACTGGCGGCGGCGGTGCTGACCCACGACGACCCGGAAAAGCGGGTCGTGA
CCATCGGTGGCCTGCTGGACGAAGCCCGGATCGATTACCGGCACGAGGTCAGCGGCGATCTTCTGGTGTC
GTGGACCTTCCGCAGCATGTTCCGCCGCATGGCGGCGGAATCGAACCATTGGGCGATTCTCGACCGGCAG
ACCGTGTTCCACCTCGGCAGCAAGTATTCCGTGCTGTTGTTCCAGCACATCGCCAGCTTCAAGGAATACG
ACCACATTACCGGCAAGACCTTTACCGTGCCGGAGTTGCGGGCTGTGTTTGGTATCCCCGAGGGCAAAAT
CAAGCGTTTCGCAGACCTCAACAGAGACGTGCTGACGCCCGCCATTGCCGAAATCAACCAGCTTTCCCGC
CTGACTCTGACCGCCACGCCGAACAAGATCGGGCGCACCGTGGCCAGCGTGACGATTGCTTGGGAAGAAA
AGCCCCTCGAAGGCAAGCGCTCGACCAAGGCCGAACTGGACCGCCCGAAGGTGGGCCGGAAGGCCCGGCG
CGACGGCACCGCCGAGACGGTGGCACGGGCCTTCCCGGCATCGGGCGGGATCGAGTTCGACCAGCATTGG
CGCGACCTCAAGCGGGCGGCGGGCTGCAACATGGACAACACCATGATCGCCGACAAATTCCGGGCATGGT
GCGCCGGGAAGGGCCTCGCTCTCGATGCCCGGAACATCGAACAGGCGTTCAGCAGCTTCTGCACCAAGGT
GGGCCGGGTCTAAGACCCGCCGCGCCGGTCGCTCGATACCTGTGGTCTGGCTCCCTCTGCGGCTACCGTC
AGCGCCTCGCCTGCATCGCCGCCCTTTCCGATCCTCATCCCGCCCCAGCCTTATGGGGGGATGAGGATCG
GGCCGGGACTGAAACCCGAAGGGTAATGAATGTGTCTTTCCCTGCCGCTCGAGACCACCCCAGGATACAT
AGATTACCACAACTCCGAGCCCTTCCACCTAGCGTGCTAACCACGCACGCTATTGTTGTATAGGCTAGGT
GGAGGCTCAGTGATGATAAGTCTGCGATGGTGGATGCATGTGTCATGGTCATAGCTGTTTCCTGTGTGAA
ATTGTTATCCGCTCAGAGGGCACAATCCTATTCCGCGCTATCCGACAATCTCCAAGACATTAGGTGGAGT
TCAGTTCGGCGTATGGCATATGTCGCTGGAAAGAACATGTGAGCAAAAGGCCAGCAAAAGGCCAGGAACC
GTAAAAAGGCCGCGTTGCTGGCGTTTTTCCATAGGCTCCGCCCCCCTGACGAGCATCACAAAAATCGACG
CTCAAGTCAGAGGTGGCGAAACCCGACAGGACTATAAAGATACCAGGCGTTTCCCCCTGGAAGCTCCCTC
GTGCGCTCTCCTGTTCCGACCCTGCCGCTTACCGGATACCTGTCCGCCTTTCTCCCTTCGGGAAGCGTGG
CGCTTTCTCATAGCTCACGCTGTAGGTATCTCAGTTCGGTGTAGGTCGTTCGCTCCAAGCTGGGCTGTGT
GCACGAACCCCCCGTTCAGCCCGACCGCTGCGCCTTATCCGGTAACTATCGTCT
